>Addgene plasmid #50726 | pET20b- hTPI Lys13Arg | depositor full sequence | sequence record 76073 | pET20b- hTPI Lys13Arg sequence 4340 bps
CTCAGGGTCAATGCCAGCGCTTCGTTAATACAGATGTAGGTGTTCCACAGGGTAGCCAGCAGCATCCTGC
GATGCAGATCCGGAACATAATGGTGCAGGGCGCTGACTTCCGCGTTTCCAGACTTTACGAAACACGGAAA
CCGAAGACCATTCATGTTGTTGCTCAGGTCGCAGACGTTTTGCAGCAGCAGTCGCTTCACGTTCGCTCGC
GTATCGGTGATTCATTCTGCTAACCAGTAAGGCAACCCCGCCAGCCTAGCCGGGTCCTCAACGACAGGAG
CACGATCATGCGCACCCGTGGCCAGGACCCAACGCTGCCCGAGATCTCGATCCCGCGAAATTAATACGAC
TCACTATAGGGAGACCACAACGGTTTCCCTCTAGAAATAATTTTGTTTAACTTTAAGAAGGAGATATACA
TATGATGGCGCCCTCCAGGAAGTTCTTCGTTGGGGGAAACTGGAGGATGAACGGGCGGAAGCAGAGTCTG
GGGGAGCTCATCGGCACTCTGAACGCGGCCAAGGTGCCGGCCGACACCGAGGTGGTTTGTGCTCCCCCTA
CTGCCTATATCGACTTCGCCCGGCAGAAGCTAGATCCCAAGATTGCTGTGGCTGCGCAGAACTGCTACAA
AGTGACTAATGGGGCTTTTACTGGGGAGATCAGCCCTGGCATGATCAAAGACTGCGGAGCCACGTGGGTG
GTCCTGGGGCACTCAGAGAGAAGGCATGTCTTTGGGGAGTCAGATGAGCTGATTGGGCAGAAAGTGGCCC
ATGCTCTGGCAGAGGGACTCGGAGTAATCGCCTGCATTGGGGAGAAGCTAGATGAAAGGGAAGCTGGCAT
CACTGAGAAGGTTGTTTTCGAGCAGACAAAGGTCATCGCAGATAACGTGAAGGACTGGAGCAAGGTCGTC
CTGGCCTATGAGCCTGTGTGGGCCATTGGTACTGGCAAGACTGCAACACCCCAACAGGCCCAGGAAGTAC
ACGAGAAGCTCCGAGGATGGCTGAAGTCCAACGTCTCTGATGCGGTGGCTCAGAGCACCCGTATCATTTA
TGGAGGCTCTGTGACTGGGGCAACCTGCAAGGAGCTGGCCAGCCAGCCTGATGTGGATGGCTTCCTTGTG
GGTGGTGCTTCCCTCAAGCCCGAATTCGTGGACATCATCAATGCCAAACAACTCGAGCACCACCACCACC
ACCACTGAGATCCGGCTGCTAACAAAGCCCGAAAGGAAGCTGAGTTGGCTGCTGCCACCGCTGAGCAATA
ACTAGCATAACCCCTTGGGGCCTCTAAACGGGTCTTGAGGGGTTTTTTGCTGAAAGGAGGAACTATATCC
GGATTGGCGAATGGG
[124 nt withheld, positions 1346-1469]
C
[91 nt withheld, positions 1471-1561]
A
[49 nt withheld, positions 1563-1611]
CCTTTGACGTTGGAGTCCACGTTCTTT
[37 nt withheld, positions 1639-1675]
ACCCTATCTCGGTCTATTCTTTTGATTTATAAGGGATTTTGCCGATTTCGGCCTATTGGTTAAAAAATGA
GCTGATTTAACAAAAATTTAACGCGAATTTTAACAAAATATTAACGTTTACAATTTCAGGTGGCACTTTT
CGGGGAAATGTGCGCGGAACCCCTATTTGTTTATTTTTCTAAATACATTCAAATATGTATCCGCTCATGA
GACAATAACCCTGATAAATGCTTCAATAATATTGAAAAAGGAAGAGTATGAGTATTCAACATTTCCGTGT
CGCCCTTATTCCCTTTTTTGCGGCATTTTGCCTTCCTGTTTTTGCTCACCCAGAAACGCTGGTGAAAGTA
AAAGATGCTGAAGATCAGTTGGGTGCACGAGTGGGTTACATCGAACTGGATCTCAACAGCGGTAAGATCC
TTGAGAGTTTTCGCCCCGAAGAACGTTTTCCAATGATGAGCACTTTTAAAGTTCTGCTATGTGGCGCGGT
ATTATCCCGTATTGACGCCGGGCAAGAGCAACTCGGTCGCCGCATACACTATTCTCAGAATGACTTGGTT
GAGTACTCACCAGTCACAGAAAAGCATCTTACGGATGGCATGACAGTAAGAGAATTATGCAGTGCTGCCA
TAACCATGAGTGATAACACTGCGGCCAACTTACTTCTGACAACGATCGGAGGACCGAAGGAGCTAACCGC
TTTTTTGCACAACATGGGGGATCATGTAACTCGCCTTGATCGTTGGGAACCGGAGCTGAATGAAGCCATA
CCAAACGACGAGCGTGACACCACGATGCCTGCAGCAATGGCAACAACGTTGCGCAAACTATTAACTGGCG
AACTACTTACTCTAGCTTCCCGGCAACAATTAATAGACTGGATGGAGGCGGATAAAGTTGCAGGACCACT
TCTGCGCTCGGCCCTTCCGGCTGGCTGGTTTATTGCTGATAAATCTGGAGCCGGTGAGCGTGGGTCTCGC
GGTATCATTGCAGCACTGGGGCCAGATGGTAAGCCCTCCCGTATCGTAGTTATCTACACGACGGGGAGTC
AGGCAACTATGGATGAACGAAATAGACAGATCGCTGAGATAGGTGCCTCACTGATTAAGCATTGGTAACT
GTCAGACCAAGTTTACTCATATATACTTTAGATTGATTTAAAACTTCATTTTTAATTTAAAAGGATCTAG
GTGAAGATCCTTTTTGATAATCTCATGACCAAAATCCCTTAACGTGAGTTTTCGTTCCACTGAGCGTCAG
ACCCCGTAGAAAAGATCAAAGGATCTTCTTGAGATCCTTTTTTTCTGCGCGTAATCTGCTGCTTGCAAAC
AAAAAAACCACCGCTACCAGCGGTGGTTTGTTTGCCGGATCAAGAGCTACCAACTCTTTTTCCGAAGGTA
ACTGGCTTCAGCAGAGCGCAGATACCAAATACTGTCCTTCTAGTGTAGCCGTAGTTAGGCCACCACTTCA
AGAACTCTGTAGCACCGCCTACATACCTCGCTCTGCTAATCCTGTTACCAGTGGCTGCTGCCAGTGGCGA
TAAGTCGTGTCTTACCGGGTTGGACTCAAGACGATAGTTACCGGATAAGGCGCAGCGGTCGGGCTGAACG
GGGGGTTCGTGCACACAGCCCAGCTTGGAGCGAACGACCTACACCGAACTGAGATACCTACAGCGTGAGC
TATGAGAAAGCGCCACGCTTCCCGAAGGGAGAAAGGCGGACAGGTATCCGGTAAGCGGCAGGGTCGGAAC
AGGAGAGCGCACGAGGGAGCTTCCAGGGGGAAACGCCTGGTATCTTTATAGTCCTGTCGGGTTTCGCCAC
CTCTGACTTGAGCGTCGATTTTTGTGATGCTCGTCAGGGGGGCGGAGCCTATGGAAAAACGCCAGCAACG
CGGCCTTTTTACGGTTCCTGGCCTTTTGCTGGCCTTTTGCTCACATGTTCTTTCCTGCGTTATCCCCTGA
TTCTGTGGATAACCGTATTACCGCCTTTGAGTGAGCTGATACCGCTCGCCGCAGCCGAACGACCGAGCGC
AGCGAGTCAGTGAGCGAGGAAGCGGAAGAGCGCCTGATGCGGTATTTTCTCCTTACGCATCTGTGCGGTA
TTTCACACCGCATATATGGTGCACTCTCAGTACAATCTGCTCTGATGCCGCATAGTTAAGCCAGTATACA
CTCCGCTATCGCTACGTGACTGGGTCATGGCTGCGCCCCGACACCCGCCAACACCCGCTGACGCGCCCTG
ACGGGCTTGTCTGCTCCCGGCATCCGCTTACAGACAAGCTGTGACCGTCTCCGGGAGCTGCATGTGTCAG
AGGTTTTCACCGTCATCACCGAAACGCGCGAGGCAGCTGCGGTAAAGCTCATCAGCGTGGTCGTGAAGCG
ATTCACAGATGTCTGCCTGTTCATCCGCGTCCAGCTCGTTGAGTTTCTCCAGAAGCGTTAATGTCTGGCT
TCTGATAAAGCGGGCCATGTTAAGGGCGGTTTTTTCCTGTTTGGTCACTGATGCCTCCGTGTAAGGGGGA
TTTCTGTTCATGGGGGTAATGATACCGATGAAACGAGAGAGGATGCTCACGATACGGGTTACTGATGATG
AACATGCCCGGTTACTGGAACGTTGTGAGGGTAAACAACTGGCGGTATGGATGCGGCGGGACCAGAGAAA
AATCA
Features (pLannotate 1.2.2; 13 found; start..end, strand, type, name):
    342..360     +  promoter       T7 promoter: promoter for bacteriophage T7 RNA polymerase
    392..414     +  RBS            RBS: efficient ribosome binding site from bacteriophage T7 gene 10 (Olins and Rangwala, 1989)
    425..1171    +  CDS            TPI1: TPIS_HUMAN - Also known as TPI. Experimental evidence at protein level: Swiss-Prot protein existence level 1. It is also responsible for the non-negligible production of methylglyoxal a reactive cytotoxic side-product that modifies and can alter proteins, DNA and lipids. From Homo sapiens (Human).
   1178..1195    +  CDS            9xHis (fragment): 9xHis affinity tag
   1205..1254    +  CDS            SET1 (fragment): solubility-enhancement tag derived from T7 phage gene 10B
   1262..1309    +  terminator     T7 terminator: transcription terminator for bacteriophage T7 RNA polymerase
   1346..1801    +  rep_origin     f1 ori (sequence partly withheld): f1 bacteriophage origin of replication; arrow indicates direction of (+) strand synthesis
   1828..1932    +  promoter       AmpR promoter: bla
   1933..2793    +  CDS            AmpR: β-lactamase; bla; confers resistance to ampicillin, carbenicillin, and related antibiotics
   2964..3552    +  rep_origin     ori: high-copy-number ColE1/pMB1/pBR322/pUC origin of replication
   3738..3880    -  misc_feature   bom: basis of mobility region from pBR322
   3982..4173    -  CDS            rop: Rop protein, which maintains plasmids at low copy number; rop
   4190..230     +  CDS            YPB1_ECOLX (across the origin): Protein predicted: Swiss-Prot protein existence level 4. From Escherichia coli.
