[The description below was written by a language model from this plasmid's Addgene catalogue record and pLannotate feature annotations shown in this document.]
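Description:
pET20b- hTPI Lys13Arg is a bacterial expression plasmid built on the pET20b backbone for overproducing a mutant form of human triosephosphate isomerase (TPI1) in E. coli. The plasmid totals 4,340 bp. It replicates from a ColE1/pMB1-type origin and is selected through the β-lactamase (AmpR) gene, which confers ampicillin resistance. The catalogue lists it as high copy, although the annotation also detects pBR322-derived bom and rop elements, and Rop normally restrains copy number. An f1 phage origin is also present, which would allow single-stranded DNA production.

The payload is the 747 bp human TPI1 coding sequence carrying a lysine-to-arginine substitution at residue 13. It was inserted between the NdeI and XhoI sites, both recorded as destroyed during cloning. Transcription is driven by the T7 promoter, so expression requires a host that supplies T7 RNA polymerase. Translation initiates from the efficient T7 gene 10 ribosome binding site, and the T7 terminator closes the unit. The open reading frame continues into a backbone-encoded C-terminal 6xHis tag, which permits purification by immobilised metal affinity chromatography. The annotation software labels this 18 bp stretch as a fragment of a longer His tag. The short "SET1" fragment it calls between the tag and the terminator is probably a similarity match to T7-derived backbone sequence rather than a functional fusion partner.

The stated purpose is overexpression of the Lys13Arg allele in E. coli. The associated publication concerns inhibition of triosephosphate isomerase by phosphoenolpyruvate in the feedback regulation of glycolysis, which suggests the recombinant protein was made for biochemical study, though the record does not state the functional effect of the mutation.
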