Addgene plasmid #50726: pET20b- hTPI Lys13Arg
Purpose: overexpression of the human TPI1 Lys13Arg allele in E.coli
Depositing lab: Markus Ralser. Depositing organization: University of Cambridge. Publication: Inhibition of triosephosphate isomerase by phosphoenolpyruvate in the feedback-regulation of glycolysis. Gruning NM, Du D, Keller MA, Luisi BF, Ralser M. Open Biol. 2014 Mar 5;4(3):130232. doi: 10.1098/rsob.130232. PubMed 24598263.
Backbone
  Vector backbone: pET20b
  Backbone size w/o insert (bp): 3591
  Total vector size (bp): 4340
  Vector type: Bacterial Expression
Growth in bacteria
  Bacterial resistance: Ampicillin, 100 μg/mL
  Growth temperature: 37°C
  Growth strain: DH5alpha
  Copy number: High Copy
Gene/Insert
  Gene/Insert name: Triosephosphate isomerase 1 (alt name: TPI1)
  Species: H. sapiens (human)
  Insert size (bp): 747
  Mutation: changed Lysine 13 to Argenine
  GenBank ID: NM_000365.5
  Entrez Gene: TPI1 (a.k.a. HEL-S-49, TIM, TPI, TPID)
  Promoter: T7
  Tag / fusion protein: 6xHIS tag (C terminal on backbone)
  Cloning method: Restriction Enzyme; 5′ cloning site NdeI (destroyed during cloning); 3′ cloning site XhoI (destroyed during cloning)
  Sequencing primers: 5′ T7 (TAATACGACTCACTATAGGG)
Terms and licenses: Academic/Nonprofit Terms; Industry Terms: Not Available to Industry
How to cite: pET20b- hTPI Lys13Arg was a gift from Markus Ralser (Addgene plasmid # 50726 ; http://n2t.net/addgene:50726 ; RRID:Addgene_50726)
