>Addgene plasmid #50726 | pET20b- hTPI Lys13Arg | addgene partial sequence | sequence record 78723 | T7-term
CGGGCTTTGTTAGCAGCCGGATCTCAGTGGTGGTGGTGGTGGTGCTCGAGTTGTTTGGCATTGATGATGT
CCACGAATTCGGGCTTGAGGGAAGCACCACCCACAAGGAAGCCATCCACATCAGGCTGGCTGGCCAGCTC
CTTGCAGGTTGCCCCAGTCACAGAGCCTCCATAAATGATACGGGTGCTCTGAGCCACCGCATCAGAGACG
TTGGACTTCAGCCATCCTCGGAGCTTCTCGTGTACTTCCTGGGCCTGTTGGGGTGTTGCAGTCTTGCCAG
TACCAATGGCCCACACAGGCTCATAGGCCAGGACGACCTTGCTCCAGTCCTTCACGTTATCTGCGATGAC
CTTTGTCTGCTCGAAAACAACCTTCTCAGTGATGCCAGCTTCCCTTTCATCTAGCTTCTCCCCAATGCAG
GCGATTACTCCGAGTCCCTCTGCCAGAGCATGGGCCACTTTCTGCCCAATCAGCTCATCTGACTCCCCAA
AGACATGCCTTCTCTCTGAGTGCCCCAGGACCACCCACGTGGCTCCGCAGTCTTTGATCATGCCAGGGCT
GATCTCCCCAGTAAAAGCCCCATTAGTCACTTTGTAGCAGTTCTGCGCAGCCACAGCAATCTTGGGATCT
AGCTTCTGCCGGGCGAAGTCGATATAGGCAGTAGGGGGAGCACAAACCACCTCGGTGTCGGCCGGTACCT
TGGCCGCGTTCAGAGTGCCGATGAGCTCCCCCAGACTCTGCTTCCGCCCGTTCATCCTCCAGTTTCCCC
